Addgene plasmid #17603: pRK5-HA-Ubiquitin-KO
Purpose: Mammalian expression of HA tagged ubiquitin carrying zero lysines (K0)
Depositing lab: Ted Dawson. Depositing organization: Johns Hopkins University and School of Medicine. Publication: Parkin mediates nonclassical, proteasomal-independent ubiquitination of synphilin-1: implications for Lewy body formation. Lim KL, Chew KC, Tan JM, Wang C, Chung KK, Zhang Y, Tanaka Y, Smith W, Engelender S, Ross CA, Dawson VL, Dawson TM. J Neurosci. 2005 Feb 23. 25(8):2002-9. 10.1523/JNEUROSCI.4474-04.2005 PubMed 15728840.
Backbone
  Vector backbone: pRK5-HA
  Backbone size w/o insert (bp): 4800
  Vector type: Mammalian Expression
Growth in bacteria
  Bacterial resistance: Ampicillin, 100 μg/mL
  Growth temperature: 37°C
  Growth strain: DH5alpha
  Copy number: High Copy
Gene/Insert
  Gene/Insert name: Ubiquitin C (alt name: Ub)
  Species: H. sapiens (human)
  Insert size (bp): 220
  Mutation: KO: all lysines mutated to arginines
  Entrez Gene: UBC (a.k.a. HMG20)
  Tag / fusion protein: HA (N terminal on backbone)
  Cloning method: Restriction Enzyme; 5′ cloning site SalI (not destroyed); 3′ cloning site NotI (not destroyed)
  Sequencing primers: 5′ SP6
Terms and licenses: Academic/Nonprofit Terms; Industry Terms: Not Available to Industry
Depositor comments: The ubiquitin KO sequence in this plasmid contains the following lysine to arginine mutations: K6R, K11R, K27R, K29R, K33R, K48R and K63R.
How to cite: pRK5-HA-Ubiquitin-KO was a gift from Ted Dawson (Addgene plasmid # 17603 ; http://n2t.net/addgene:17603 ; RRID:Addgene_17603)
