[The description below was written by a language model from this plasmid's Addgene catalogue record and pLannotate feature annotations shown in this document.]
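Description:
pRK5-HA-Ubiquitin-KO is a mammalian expression plasmid built on the pRK5-HA backbone that produces human ubiquitin (from the UBC gene) in which every lysine has been replaced by arginine. The depositor lists the substitutions as K6R, K11R, K27R, K29R, K33R, K48R and K63R. The short ubiquitin-K0 coding sequence was cloned between SalI and NotI sites, both retained, downstream of a backbone-encoded N-terminal HA epitope. The HA tag is described in the catalogue fields but was not called as a separate feature in the annotation. Transcription is driven by the human cytomegalovirus immediate-early enhancer and promoter, followed by a fragment of CMV intron A, and terminated by an SV40 polyadenylation signal. An SP6 promoter sits just upstream of the insert and serves as a sequencing primer site. In E. coli the plasmid is maintained at high copy through a ColE1/pUC-type origin and selected with ampicillin via the bla gene. An f1 origin is also present, along with an SV40 enhancer/early promoter region and several small annotated fragments (lac regulatory elements, lacI, lacZα, bom, rop, RSF ori, an IgH signal sequence match) that appear to be backbone remnants rather than functional parts.

Because it lacks all lysine acceptor sites, K0 ubiquitin can still be attached to substrates but cannot be extended through lysine-linked polyubiquitin chains. This makes it a common control for distinguishing mono- or multi-monoubiquitination from chain formation, often alongside wild-type and single-lysine ubiquitin constructs. The HA tag allows detection or immunoprecipitation of conjugates in transfected cells. The associated publication used such reagents to examine parkin-mediated, proteasome-independent ubiquitination of synphilin-1.
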