Features (pLannotate 1.2.2; 21 found; start..end, strand, type, name):
      1..101     +  rep_origin     RSF ori (fragment): Plasmids containing the RSF 1030 origin of replication can be propagated in E. coli cells that contain additional plasmids with compatible origins.
    103..195     +  CDS            lacI (fragment): lac repressor; lacI; The lac repressor binds to the lac operator to inhibit transcription in E. coli. This inhibition can be relieved by adding lactose or isopropyl-β-D-thiogalactopyranoside (IPTG).
    208..229     +  protein_bind   CAP binding site: CAP binding activates transcription in the presence of cAMP. E. coli catabolite activator protein
    244..274     +  promoter       lac promoter: promoter for the E. coli lac operon
    282..298     +  protein_bind   lac operator: The lac repressor binds to the lac operator to inhibit transcription in E. coli. This inhibition can be relieved by adding lactose or isopropyl-β-D-thiogalactopyranoside (IPTG). lac repressor encoded by lacI
    351..730     +  enhancer       CMV enhancer: human cytomegalovirus immediate early enhancer
    731..934     +  promoter       CMV promoter: human cytomegalovirus (CMV) immediate early promoter
   1070..1113    +  intron         CMV intron (fragment): modified intron A from human cytomegalovirus
   1165..1183    +  promoter       SP6 promoter: promoter for bacteriophage SP6 RNA polymerase
   1187..1224    +  CDS            IgH signal sequence (fragment): signal sequence from the mouse immunoglobulin heavy chain variable region
   1369..1596    +  CDS            ubiquitin-K0: human ubiquitin variant in which all of the lysines have been mutated to arginine also known as ubiquitin-KO
   1646..1780    +  polyA_signal   SV40 poly(A) signal: SV40 polyadenylation signal
   1849..2206    +  promoter       SV40 promoter: SV40 enhancer and early promoter
   2225..2379    +  CDS            lacZα (fragment): LacZα fragment of β-galactosidase; lacZ fragment
   2385..2436    -  misc_feature   bom (fragment): basis of mobility region from pBR322
   2455..2910    +  rep_origin     f1 ori (sequence partly withheld): f1 bacteriophage origin of replication; arrow indicates direction of (+) strand synthesis
   2911..2960    -  misc_feature   bom (fragment): basis of mobility region from pBR322
   3062..3097    -  CDS            rop (fragment): Rop protein, which maintains plasmids at low copy number; rop
   3192..3296    +  promoter       AmpR promoter: bla
   3297..4157    +  CDS            AmpR: β-lactamase; bla; confers resistance to ampicillin, carbenicillin, and related antibiotics
   4328..4916    +  rep_origin     ori: high-copy-number ColE1/pMB1/pBR322/pUC origin of replication
>Addgene plasmid #17603 | pRK5-HA-Ubiquitin-KO | addgene full sequence | sequence record 182536 | Addgene NGS Result
TGATTCTGTGGATAACCGTATTACCGCCTTTGAGTGAGCTGATACCGCTCGCCGCAGCCGAACGACCGAG
CGCAGCGAGTCAGTGAGCGAGGAAGCGGAAGAGCGCCCAATACGCAAACCGCCTCTCCCCGCGCGTTGGC
CGATTCATTAATGCAGCTGGCACGACAGGTTTCCCGACTGGAAAGCGGGCAGTGAGCGCAACGCAATTAA
TGTGAGTTAGCTCACTCATTAGGCACCCCAGGCTTTACACTTTATGCTTCCGGCTCGTATGTTGTGTGGA
ATTGTGAGCGGATAACAATTTCACACAGGAAACAGCTATGACATGATTACGAATTAATTCGAGCTCGCCC
GACATTGATTATTGACTAGTTATTAATAGTAATCAATTACGGGGTCATTAGTTCATAGCCCATATATGGA
GTTCCGCGTTACATAACTTACGGTAAATGGCCCGCCTGGCTGACCGCCCAACGACCCCCGCCCATTGACG
TCAATAATGACGTATGTTCCCATAGTAACGCCAATAGGGACTTTCCATTGACGTCAATGGGTGGAGTATT
TACGGTAAACTGCCCACTTGGCAGTACATCAAGTGTATCATATGCCAAGTACGCCCCCTATTGACGTCAA
TGACGGTAAATGGCCCGCCTGGCATTATGCCCAGTACATGACCTTATGGGACTTTCCTACTTGGCAGTAC
ATCTACGTATTAGTCATCGCTATTACCATGGTGATGCGGTTTTGGCAGTACATCAATGGGCGTGGATAGC
GGTTTGACTCACGGGGATTTCCAAGTCTCCACCCCATTGACGTCAATGGGAGTTTGTTTTGGCACCAAAA
TCAACGGGACTTTCCAAAATGTCGTAACAACTCCGCCCCATTGACGCAAATGGGCGGTAGGCGTGTACGG
TGGGAGGTCTATATAAGCAGAGCTCGTTTAGTGAACCGTCAGATCGCCTGGAGACGCCATCCACGCTGTT
TTGACCTCCATAGAAGACACCGGGACCGATCCAGCCTCCGCGGCCGGGAACGGTGCATTGGAACGCGGAT
TCCCCGTGCCAAGAGTGACGTAAGTACCGCCTATAGAGTCTATAGGCCCACCCCCTTGGCTTCGTTAGAA
CGCGGCTACAATTAATACATAACCTTATGTATCATACACATACGATTTAGGTGACACTATAGAATAACAT
CCACTTTGCCTTTCTCTCCACAGGTGTCCACTCCCAGGTCCAACTGCACCTCGGTTCTATCGATTGAATT
CCCGAACCGACAGTCGGTCTCTTCACCAAGGCCATTCGCGCCACCATGGGCTACCCCTATGATGTGCCTG
ACTACGCAGATCTCAATGGTGGTGGTGGTGGGTCGACCATGCAGATCTTCGTCAGAACGTTAACCGGTAG
AACCATAACTCTAGAAGTTGAACCATCCGATACCATCGAAAACGTTAGAGCTAGAATTCAAGACAGAGAA
GGCATTCCACCTGATCAACAAAGATTGATCTTTGCCGGTAGACAGCTCGAGGACGGTAGAACGCTGTCTG
ATTACAACATTCAGAGAGAGTCGACCTTACATCTTGTCTTAAGACTAAGAGGTGGTTGAGCGGCCGCTAA
GTAAGTAAGGATCCCCAGCTTGGCCGCCATGGCCCAACTTGTTTATTGCAGCTTATAATGGTTACAAATA
AAGCAATAGCATCACAAATTTCACAAATAAAGCATTTTTTTCACTGCATTCTAGTTGTGGTTTGTCCAAA
CTCATCAATGTATCTTATCATGTCTGGATCGGGAATTAATTCGGCGCAGCACCATGGCCTGAAATAACCT
CTGAAAGAGGAACTTGGTTAGGTACCTTCTGAGGCGGAAAGAACCAGCTGTGGAATGTGTGTCAGTTAGG
GTGTGGAAAGTCCCCAGGCTCCCCAGCAGGCAGAAGTATGCAAAGCATGCATCTCAATTAGTCAGCAACC
AGGTGTGGAAAGTCCCCAGGCTCCCCAGCAGGCAGAAGTATGCAAAGCATGCATCTCAATTAGTCAGCAA
CCATAGTCCCGCCCCTAACTCCGCCCATCCCGCCCCTAACTCCGCCCAGTTCCGCCCATTCTCCGCCCCA
TGGCTGACTAATTTTTTTTATTTATGCAGAGGCCGAGGCCGCCTCGGCCTCTGAGCTATTCCAGAAGTAG
TGAGGAGGCTTTTTTGGAGGCCTAGGCTTTTGCAAAAAGCTGTTAACAGCTTGGCACTGGCCGTCGTTTT
ACAACGTCGTGACTGGGAAAACCCTGGCGTTACCCAACTTAATCGCCTTGCAGCACATCCCCCTTTCGCC
AGCTGGCGTAATAGCGAAGAGGCCCGCACCGATCGCCCTTCCCAACAGTTGCGCAGCCTGAATGGCGAAT
GGCGCCTGATGCGGTATTTTCTCCTTACGCATCTGTGCGGTATTTCACACCGCATA
[142 nt withheld, positions 2437-2578]
C
[141 nt withheld, positions 2580-2720]
CCTTTGACGTTGGAGTCCACGTTCTTT
[37 nt withheld, positions 2748-2784]
ACCCTATCTCGGGCTATTCTTTTAATTTATAAGGGATTTTGCCGATTTCGGCCTATTGGTTAAAAAATGA
GCTGATTTAACAAAAATTTAACGCGAATTTTAACAAAATATTAACGTTTACAATTTTATGGTGCACTCTC
AGTACAATCTGCTCTGATGCCGCATAGTTAAGCCAGCCCCGACACCCGCCAACACCCGCTGACGCGCCCT
GACGGGCTTGTCTGCTCCCGGCATCCGCTTACAGACAAGCTGTGACCGTCTCCGGGAGCTGCATGTGTCA
GAGGTTTTCACCGTCATCACCGAAACGCGCGAGACGAAAGGGCCTCGTGATACGCCTATTTTTATAGGTT
AATGTCATGATAATAATGGTTTCTTAGACGTCAGGTGGCACTTTTCGGGGAAATGTGCGCGGAACCCCTA
TTTGTTTATTTTTCTAAATACATTCAAATATGTATCCGCTCATGAGACAATAACCCTGATAAATGCTTCA
ATAATATTGAAAAAGGAAGAGTATGAGTATTCAACATTTCCGTGTCGCCCTTATTCCCTTTTTTGCGGCA
TTTTGCCTTCCTGTTTTTGCTCACCCAGAAACGCTGGTGAAAGTAAAAGATGCTGAAGATCAGTTGGGTG
CACGAGTGGGTTACATCGAACTGGATCTCAACAGCGGTAAGATCCTTGAGAGTTTTCGCCCCGAAGAACG
TTTTCCAATGATGAGCACTTTTAAAGTTCTGCTATGTGGCGCGGTATTATCCCGTATTGACGCCGGGCAA
GAGCAACTCGGTCGCCGCATACACTATTCTCAGAATGACTTGGTTGAGTACTCACCAGTCACAGAAAAGC
ATCTTACGGATGGCATGACAGTAAGAGAATTATGCAGTGCTGCCATAACCATGAGTGATAACACTGCGGC
CAACTTACTTCTGACAACGATCGGAGGACCGAAGGAGCTAACCGCTTTTTTGCACAACATGGGGGATCAT
GTAACTCGCCTTGATCGTTGGGAACCGGAGCTGAATGAAGCCATACCAAACGACGAGCGTGACACCACGA
TGCCTGTAGCAATGGCAACAACGTTGCGCAAACTATTAACTGGCGAACTACTTACTCTAGCTTCCCGGCA
ACAATTAATAGACTGGATGGAGGCGGATAAAGTTGCAGGACCACTTCTGCGCTCGGCCCTTCCGGCTGGC
TGGTTTATTGCTGATAAATCTGGAGCCGGTGAGCGTGGGTCTCGCGGTATCATTGCAGCACTGGGGCCAG
ATGGTAAGCCCTCCCGTATCGTAGTTATCTACACGACGGGGAGTCAGGCAACTATGGATGAACGAAATAG
ACAGATCGCTGAGATAGGTGCCTCACTGATTAAGCATTGGTAACTGTCAGACCAAGTTTACTCATATATA
CTTTAGATTGATTTAAAACTTCATTTTTAATTTAAAAGGATCTAGGTGAAGATCCTTTTTGATAATCTCA
TGACCAAAATCCCTTAACGTGAGTTTTCGTTCCACTGAGCGTCAGACCCCGTAGAAAAGATCAAAGGATC
TTCTTGAGATCCTTTTTTTCTGCGCGTAATCTGCTGCTTGCAAACAAAAAAACCACCGCTACCAGCGGTG
GTTTGTTTGCCGGATCAAGAGCTACCAACTCTTTTTCCGAAGGTAACTGGCTTCAGCAGAGCGCAGATAC
CAAATACTGTTCTTCTAGTGTAGCCGTAGTTAGGCCACCACTTCAAGAACTCTGTAGCACCGCCTACATA
CCTCGCTCTGCTAATCCTGTTACCAGTGGCTGCTGCCAGTGGCGATAAGTCGTGTCTTACCGGGTTGGAC
TCAAGACGATAGTTACCGGATAAGGCGCAGCGGTCGGGCTGAACGGGGGGTTCGTGCACACAGCCCAGCT
TGGAGCGAACGACCTACACCGAACTGAGATACCTACAGCGTGAGCTATGAGAAAGCGCCACGCTTCCCGA
AGGGAGAAAGGCGGACAGGTATCCGGTAAGCGGCAGGGTCGGAACAGGAGAGCGCACGAGGGAGCTTCCA
GGGGGAAACGCCTGGTATCTTTATAGTCCTGTCGGGTTTCGCCACCTCTGACTTGAGCGTCGATTTTTGT
GATGCTCGTCAGGGGGGCGGAGCCTATGGAAAAACGCCAGCAACGCGGCCTTTTTACGGTTCCTGGCCTT
TTGCTGGCCTTTTGCTCACATGTTCTTTCCTGCGTTATCCCC
