>Addgene plasmid #17603 | pRK5-HA-Ubiquitin-KO | addgene partial sequence | sequence record 108955 | CMV-F 5'-CGCAAATGGGCGGTAGGCGTG-3'
TTAGTGAACCGTCAGATCGCCTGGAGACGCCATCCACGCTGTTTTGACCTCCATAGAAGACACCGGGACC
GATCCAGCCTCCGCGGCCGGGAACGGTGCATTGGAACGCGGATTCCCCGTGCCAAGAGTGACGTAAGTAC
CGCCTATAGAGTCTATAGGCCCACCCCCTTGGCTTCGTTAGAACGCGGCTACAATTAATACATAACCTTA
TGTATCATACACATACGATTTAGGTGACACTATAGAATAACATCCACTTTGCCTTTCTCTCCACAGGTGT
CCACTCCCAGGTCCAACTGCACCTCGGTTCTATCGATTGAATTCCCGAACCGACAGTCGGTCTCTTCACC
AAGGCCATTCGCGCCACCATGGGCTACCCCTATGATGTGCCTGACTACGCAGATCTCAATGGTGGTGGTG
GTGGGTCGACCATGCAGATCTTCGTCAGAACGTTAACCGGTAGAACCATAACTCTAGAAGTTGAACCATC
CGATACCATCGAAAACGTTAGAGCTAGAATTCAAGACAGAGAAGGCATTCCACCTGATCAACAAAGATTG
ATCTTTGCCGGTAGACAGCTCGAGGACGGTAGAACGCTGTCTGATTACAACATTCAGAGAGAGTCGACCT
TACATCTTGTCTTAAGACTAAGAGGTGGTTGAGCGGCCGCTAAGTAAGTAAGGATCCCCAGCTTGGCCGC
CATGGCCCAACTTGTTTATTGCAGCTTATAATGGTTACAAATAAAGCAATAGCATCACAAATTTCACAAA
TAAAGCATTTTTTTCACTGCATTCTAGTTGTGGTTTGTCCAAACTCATCAATGTATCTTATCATGTCTGG
ATCGGGAATTAATTCGGCGCAGCACCATGGCCTG
